>Addgene plasmid #57687 | tdEos-VE-Cadherin-N-10 | depositor partial sequence | sequence record 88841 | insert sequence
GACCGTCAGATCCGCTAGCCGCCACCATGCAGAGGCTCATGATGCTCCTCGCCACATCGGGCGCCTGCCT
GGGCCTGCTGGCAGTGGCAGCAGTGGCAGCAGCAGGTGCTAACCCTGCCCAACGGGACACCCACAGCCTG
CTGCCCACCCACCGGCGCCAAAAGAGAGATTGGATTTGGAACCAGATGCACATTGATGAAGAGAAAAACA
CCTCACTTCCCCATCATGTAGGCAAGATCAAGTCAAGCGTGAGTCGCAAGAATGCCAAGTACCTGCTCAA
AGGAGAATATGTGGGCAAGGTCTTCCGGGTCGATGCAGAGACAGGAGACGTGTTCGCCATTGAGAGGCTG
GACCGGGAGAATATCTCAGAGTACCACCTCACTGCTGTCATTGTGGACAAGGACACTGGTGAAAACCTGG
AGACTCCTTCCAGCTTCACCATCAAAGTTCATGACGTGAACGACAACTGGCCTGTGTTCACGCATCGGTT
GTTCAATGCGTCCGTGCCTGAGTCGTCGGCTGTGGGGACCTCAGTCATCTCTGTGACAGCAGTGGATGCA
GACGACCCCACTGTGGGAGACCACGCCTCTGTCATGTACCAAATCCTGAAGGGGAAAGAGTATTTTGCCA
TCGATAATTCTGGACGTATTATCACAATAACGAAAAGCTTGGACCGAGAGAAGCAGGCCAGGTATGAGAT
CGTGGTGGAAGCGCGAGATGCCCAGGGCCTCCGGGGGGACTCGGGCACGGCCACCGTGCTGGTCACTCTG
CAAGACATCAATGACAACTTCCCCTTCTTCACCCAGACCAAGTACACATTTGTCGTGCCTGAAGACACCC
GTGTGGGCACCTCTGTGGGCTCTCTGTTTGTTGAGGACCCAGATGAGCCCCAGAACCGGATGACCAAGTA
CAGCATCTTGCGGGGCGACTACCAGGACGCTTTCACCATTGAGACAAACCCCGCCCACAACGAGGGCATC
ATCAAGCCCATGAAGCCTCTGGATTATGAATACATCCAGCAATACAGCTTCATCGTCGAGGCCACAGACC
CCACCATCGACCTCCGATACATGAGCCCTCCCGCGGGAAACAGAGCCCAGGTCATTATCAACATCACAGA
TGTGGACGAGCCCCCCATTTTCCAGCAGCCTTTCTACCACTTCCAGCTGAAGGAAAACCAGAAGAAGCCT
CTGATTGGCACAGTGCTGGCCATGGACCCTGATGCGGCTAGGCATAGCATTGGATACTCCATCCGCAGGA
CCAGTGACAAGGGCCAGTTCTTCCGAGTCACAAAAAAGGGGGACATTTACAATGAGAAAGAACTGGACAG
AGAAGTCTACCCCTGGTATAACCTGACTGTGGAGGCCAAAGAACTGGATTCCACTGGAACCCCCACAGGA
AAAGAATCCATTGTGCAAGTCCACATTGAAGTTTTGGATGAGAATGACAATGCCCCGGAGTTTGCCAAGC
CCTACCAGCCCAAAGTGTGTGAGAACGCTGTCCATGGCCAGCTGGTCCTGCAGATCTCCGCAATAGACAA
GGACATAACACCACGAAACGTGAAGTTCAAATTCACCTTGAATACTGAGAACAACTTTACCCTCACGGAT
AATCACGATAACACGGCCAACATCACAGTCAAGTATGGGCAGTTTGACCGGGAGCATACCAAGGTCCACT
TCCTACCCGTGGTCATCTCAGACAATGGGATGCCAAGTCGCACGGGCACCAGCACGCTGACCGTGGCCGT
GTGCAAGTGCAACGAGCAGGGCGAGTTCACCTTCTGCGAGGATATGGCCGCCCAGGTGGGCGTGAGCATC
CAGGCAGTGGTAGCCATCTTACTCTGCATCCTCACCATCACAGTGATCACCCTGCTCATCTTCCTGCGGC
GGCGGCTCCGGAAGCAGGCCCGCGCGCACGGCAAGAGCGTGCCGGAGATCCACGAGCAGCTGGTCACCTA
CGACGAGGAGGGCGGCGGCGAGATGGACACCACCAGCTACGATGTGTCGGTGCTCAACTCGGTGCGCCGC
GGCGGGGCCAAGCCCCCGCGGCCCGCGCTGGACGCCCGGCCTTCCCTCTATGCGCAGGTGCAGAAGCCAC
CGAGGCACGCGCCTGGGGCACACGGAGGGCCCGGGGAGATGGCAGCCATGATCGAGGTGAAGAAGGACGA
GGCGGACCACGACGGCGACGGCCCCCCCTACGACACGCTGCACATCTACGGCTACGAGGGCTCCGAGTCC
ATAGCCGAGTCCCTCAGCTCCCTGGGCACCGACTCATCCGACTCTGACGTGGATTACGACTTCCTTAACG
ACTGGGGACCCAGGTTTAAGATGCTGGCTGAGCTGTACGGCTCGGACCCCCGGGAGGAGCTGCTGTATTC
GGGAAGCACGGATCCACCGGTCGCCACCATGAGTGCGATTAAGCCAGACATGAAGATCAACCTCCGTATG
GAAGGCAACGTAAACGGGCACCACTTTGTGATCGACGGAGATGGTACAGGCAAGCCTTTTGAGGGAAAAC
AGAGTATGGATCTTGAAGTCAAAGAGGGCGGACCTCTGCCTTTTGCCTTTGATATCCTGACCACTGCATT
CCATTACGGCAACAGGGTATTCGCCGAATATCCAGACCACATACAAGACTATTTTAAGCAGTCGTTTCCT
AAGGGGTATTCGTGGGAACGAAGCTTGACTTTCGAAGACGGGGGCATTTGCATTGCCAGAAACGACATAA
CAATGGAAGGGGACACTTTCTATAATAAAGTTCGATTTCACGGTGTAAACTTTCCCGCCAATGGTCCAGT
TATGCAGAAGAAGACGCTGAAATGGGAGCCCTCCACTGAGAAAATGTATGTGCGTGATGGAGTGCTGACT
GGTGATATTCGCATGGCTTTGTTGCTTGAAGGAAATGCCCATTACCGATGTGACTTCAGAACTACTTACA
AAGCTAAGGAGAAGGGTGTCAAGTTACCAGGCTACCACTTTGTGGACCACTGCATTGAGATTTTAAGCCA
TGACAAAGATTACAACAAGGTTAAGCTGTATGAGCATGCTGTTGCTCATTCTGGATTGCCTGACAATGCC
AGACGATCCGGTAGCGGTCACGGTACTGGTTCTACTGGTTCTGGTTCTTCTGAGAGTGCGATTAAGCCAG
ACATGAAGATCAACCTCCGTATGGAAGGCAACGTAAACGGGCACCACTTTGTGATCGACGGAGATGGTAC
AGGCAAGCCTTTTGAGGGAAAACAGAGTATGGATCTTGAAGTCAAAGAGGGCGGACCTCTGCCTTTTGCC
TTTGATATCCTGACCACTGCATTCCATTACGGCAACAGGGTATTCGCCGAATATCCAGACCACATACAAG
ACTATTTTAAGCAGTCGTTTCCTAAGGGGTATTCGTGGGAACGAAGCTTGACTTTCGAAGACGGGGGCAT
TTGCATTGCCAGAAACGACATAACAATGGAAGGGGACACTTTCTATAATAAAGTTCGATTTCACGGTGTA
AACTTTCCCGCCAATGGTCCAGTTATGCAGAAGAAGACGCTGAAATGGGAGCCCTCCACTGAGAAAATGT
ATGTGCGTGATGGAGTGCTGACTGGTGATATTCGCATGGCTTTGTTGCTTGAAGGAAATGCCCATTACCG
ATGTGACTTCAGAACTACTTACAAAGCTAAGGAGAAGGGTGTCAAGTTACCAGGCTACCACTTTGTGGAC
CACTGCATTGAGATTTTAAGCCATGACAAAGATTACAACAAGGTTAAGCTGTATGAGCATGCTGTTGCTC
ATTCTGGATTGCCTGACAATGCCAGACGATAAGCGGCCGCGACTCTAGATCATAATCAGCCATACCACAT
T
