>Addgene plasmid #57687 | tdEos-VE-Cadherin-N-10 | addgene partial sequence | sequence record 133117 | SV40pA-R 5'-GAAATTTGTGATGCTATTGC-3'
TTAACAACAACAATTGCATTCATTTTATGTTTCAGGTTCAGGGGGAGGTGTGGGAGGTTTTTTAAAGCAA
GTAAAACCTCTACAAATGTGGTATGGCTGATTATGATCTAGAGTCGCGGCCGCTTATCGTCTGGCATTGT
CAGGCAATCCAGAATGAGCAACAGCATGCTCATACAGCTTAACCTTGTTGTAATCTTTGTCATGGCTTAA
AATCTCAATGCAGTGGTCCACAAAGTGGTAGCCTGGTAACTTGACACCCTTCTCCTTAGCTTTGTAAGTA
GTTCTGAAGTCACATCGGTAATGGGCATTTCCTTCAAGCAACAAAGCCATGCGAATATCACCAGTCAGCA
CTCCATCACGCACATACATTTTCTCAGTGGAGGGCTCCCATTTCAGCGTCTTCTTCTGCATAACTGGACC
ATTGGCGGGAAAGTTTACACCGTGAAATCGAACTTTATTATAGAAAGTGTCCCCTTCCATTGTTATGTCG
TTTCTGGCAATGCAAATGCCCCCGTCTTCGAAAGTCAAGCTTCGTTCCCACGAATACCCCTTAGGAAACG
ACTGCTTAAAATAGTCTTGTATGTGGTCTGGATATTCGGCGAATACCCTGTTGCCGTAATGGAATGCAGT
GGTCAGGATATCAAAGGCAAAAGGCAGAGGTCCGCCCTCTTTGACTTCAAGATCCATACTCTGTTTTCCC
TCAAAAGGCTTGCCTGTACCATCTCCGTCGATCACAAAGTGGTGCCCGTTTACGTTGCCTTCCATACGGA
GGTTGATCTTCATGTCTGGCTTAATCGCACTCTCAGAAGAACCAGAACCAGTAGAACCAGTACCGTGACC
GCTACCGGATCGTCTGGCATTGTCAGGCAATCCAGAA
