>Addgene plasmid #57687 | tdEos-VE-Cadherin-N-10 | addgene partial sequence | sequence record 134033 | CMV-F 5'-CGCAAATGGGCGGTAGGCGTG-3'
AGCCGCCACCATGCAGAGGCTCATGATGCTCCTCGCCACATCGGGCGCCTGCCTGGGCCTGCTGGCAGTG
GCAGCAGTGGCAGCAGCAGGTGCTAACCCTGCCCAACGGGACACCCACAGCCTGCTGCCCACCCACCGGC
GCCAAAAGAGAGATTGGATTTGGAACCAGATGCACATTGATGAAGAGAAAAACACCTCACTTCCCCATCA
TGTAGGCAAGATCAAGTCAAGCGTGAGTCGCAAGAATGCCAAGTACCTGCTCAAAGGAGAATATGTGGGC
AAGGTCTTCCGGGTCGATGCAGAGACAGGAGACGTGTTCGCCATTGAGAGGCTGGACCGGGAGAATATCT
CAGAGTACCACCTCACTGCTGTCATTGTGGACAAGGACACTGGTGAAAACCTGGAGACTCCTTCCAGCTT
CACCATCAAAGTTCATGACGTGAACGACAACTGGCCTGTGTTCACGCATCGGTTGTTCAATGCGTCCGTG
CCTGAGTCGTCGGCTGTGGGGACCTCAGTCATCTCTGTGACAGCAGTGGATGCAGACGACCCCACTGTGG
GAGACCACGCCTCTGTCATGTACCAAATCCTGAAGGGGAAAGAGTATTTTGCCATCGATAATTCTGGACG
TATTATCACAATAACGAAAAGCTTGGACCGAGAGAAGCAGGCCAGGTATGAGATCGTGGTGGAAGCGCGA
GATGCCCAGGGCCTCCGGGGGGACTCGGGCACGGCCACCGTGCTGGTCACTCTGCAAGACATCAATGACA
ACTTCCCCTTCTTCACCCAGACCAAGTACACATTTGTCGTGCCTGAAGACACCCGTGTGGGCACCTCTGT
GGGCTCTCTGTTTGTTGAGGACC
