[The description below was written by a language model from this plasmid's Addgene catalogue record.]
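Description:
tdEos-VE-Cadherin-N-10 is a mammalian expression plasmid built on the tdEos-N1 backbone (about 4.75 kb without the insert), an N1-style fusion vector in which the gene of interest is placed upstream of the fluorescent protein. It is propagated in E. coli as a high-copy plasmid under kanamycin selection, and it carries a neomycin resistance marker so that transfected mammalian cells can be selected with G418. No feature table accompanies the record, so the origin of replication and other backbone elements are not itemised. The use of an SV40 polyA reverse sequencing primer suggests an SV40 polyadenylation signal downstream of the fusion.

The insert is human VE-cadherin (CDH5, also known as CD144 or 7B4), the endothelial cadherin of cell-cell junctions, expressed from the CMV promoter. tdEos is fused to its C terminus, which places the fluorophore on the cytoplasmic tail of the cadherin. The "N-10" in the name probably denotes the N1-type orientation and a 10-residue linker between the two proteins, although the record does not state this, and the cloning method is listed as unknown. tdEos is a tandem-dimer form of the green-to-red photoconvertible protein Eos. The two recorded spectral pairs correspond to the unconverted green state (excitation 505 nm, emission 516 nm) and the photoconverted red state (excitation 569 nm, emission 581 nm).

The stated purpose is as a localization marker, which the record labels as tight junctions. The construct therefore suits live-cell imaging of intercellular junctions. The photoconvertible tag also suits pulse-chase style tracking of protein populations or single-molecule localization microscopy.
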