Addgene plasmid #57687: tdEos-VE-Cadherin-N-10
Purpose: Localization: Tight Junctions, Excitation: 505 / 569, Emission: 516 / 581
Depositing lab: Michael Davidson. Depositing organization: Florida State University, Tallahassee.
Backbone
  Vector backbone: tdEos-N1
  Backbone size w/o insert (bp): 4750
  Vector type: Mammalian Expression
  Selectable markers: Neomycin (select with G418)
Growth in bacteria
  Bacterial resistance: Kanamycin, 50 μg/mL
  Growth temperature: 37°C
  Growth strain: DH5alpha
  Copy number: High Copy
Gene/Insert
  Gene/Insert name: VE-Cadherin (alt name: X79981.1)
  Species: H. sapiens (human)
  Entrez Gene: CDH5 (a.k.a. 7B4, CD144)
  Promoter: CMV
  Tag / fusion protein: tdEos (C terminal on backbone)
  Cloning method: Unknown
  Sequencing primers: 5′ CMV-F; 3′ SV40pA-R
Terms and licenses: Academic/Nonprofit Terms; Industry Terms
Depositor comments: . Excitation = 505 / 569; Emission = 516 / 581
How to cite: tdEos-VE-Cadherin-N-10 was a gift from Michael Davidson (Addgene plasmid # 57687 ; http://n2t.net/addgene:57687 ; RRID:Addgene_57687)
